Addgene plasmid #37226: pTYB2-eIF4B
Depositing lab: Jon Lorsch. Depositing organization: Johns Hopkins University and School of Medicine. Publication: The 5'-7-methylguanosine cap on eukaryotic mRNAs serves both to stimulate canonical translation initiation and to block an alternative pathway. Mitchell SF, Walker SE, Algire MA, Park EH, Hinnebusch AG, Lorsch JR. Mol Cell. 2010 Sep 24;39(6):950-62. 10.1016/j.molcel.2010.08.021 PubMed 20864040.
Backbone
  Vector backbone: pTYB2
  Backbone manufacturer: NEB
  Backbone size w/o insert (bp): 7474
  Vector type: Bacterial Expression
Growth in bacteria
  Bacterial resistance: Ampicillin, 100 μg/mL
  Growth temperature: 37°C
  Growth strain: DH5alpha
  Copy number: Unknown
Gene/Insert
  Gene/Insert name: TIF3 (alt name: eIF4B)
  Species: S. cerevisiae (budding yeast)
  Promoter: T7
  Cloning method: Restriction Enzyme; 5′ cloning site NdeI (unknown if destroyed); 3′ cloning site SmaI (unknown if destroyed)
  Sequencing primers: 5′ T7; 3′ T7-term
Terms and licenses: Academic/Nonprofit Terms; Industry Terms: Not Available to Industry
How to cite: pTYB2-eIF4B was a gift from Jon Lorsch (Addgene plasmid # 37226 ; http://n2t.net/addgene:37226 ; RRID:Addgene_37226)
