[The description below was written by a language model from this plasmid's Addgene catalogue record.]
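Description:
pTYB2-eIF4B is a bacterial expression plasmid built on the commercial pTYB2 backbone (about 7.5 kb without insert), carrying the Saccharomyces cerevisiae TIF3 gene, which encodes the translation initiation factor eIF4B. The plasmid is maintained in standard E. coli cloning strains under ampicillin selection. Its copy number is not recorded, and no feature table is provided, so the origin of replication and other backbone elements are not itemised in the record.

The TIF3 coding sequence was inserted by restriction cloning between the NdeI site at the 5′ end and the SmaI site at the 3′ end, and it is transcribed from a T7 promoter. Expression therefore requires a host that supplies T7 RNA polymerase. The listed T7 and T7-terminator sequencing primers indicate that the insert lies within a conventional T7 promoter/terminator cassette. pTYB2 belongs to an intein-mediated purification vector family in which a gene cloned at these sites is generally fused at its C-terminus to a self-cleaving intein and chitin-binding domain, allowing capture on chitin resin and thiol-induced release of protein without a retained affinity tag. The record itself does not list any tag or fusion, so this arrangement is inferred from the backbone rather than documented for this clone.

The construct is suited to producing recombinant yeast eIF4B in E. coli for purification. The associated publication concerns the role of the mRNA 5′ cap in eukaryotic translation initiation, which is consistent with use of the purified factor in biochemical studies of initiation.
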