>Addgene plasmid #37226 | pTYB2-eIF4B | addgene partial sequence | sequence record 49441 | T7 5'-TAATACGACTCACTATAGGG-3'
TTTTNTTTAACTTTAAGAAGGAGATATACATATGGCTCCACCAAAGAAAACCGTAAAGAAGATGGACCTT
ACGTCATTTTTAAATGATGACACCTTTGGTTCATCTTGGGCTGAAGAAGATGTCGATTTGAATAAGATCA
CAATTCCTATTGAAACCGCTAATGCAAACACTATTCCATTGTCCGAATTGGCTCATGCTAAAAACAACAG
CAATAACACGCGTTCAGGCGGCTTTGGTGGCAGTTTTGGAGGTAGATCTAGATTAGACCCTGCTTTGGGG
GGCGGTTCTTCCGATAGAAGAGAGGAATACCCTGTTCCAGATGCTCCACCATATAGGGCTGTCATAAACA
ACATTCCATGGGATATTACCCCAGAGGGTGTTCAAGCCTGGGTTGAAGATGGTTTAGTTAAGCCTGAAGC
GGTTGAAGAAGTTGTTTTGCCAAAGAATCTAAGAGACCCAACAAGATTAAAGGGTAATGCTTTCGTTACT
TTGAAAGAAAGAGCAGATTTGGTCGCCGTTCTGAAGTTCAACGGTACTAAATTGAATGAGAGAACTGTTT
ACGTTTCTGTTGCGGCTCCAAGAAGAGGGGGAGGTGCAGATGTTGATTGGAGTAGTGCTAGAGGCTCCAA
TTTCCAAGGTGATGGAAGAGAAGATGCACCAGATCTTGATTGGGGTGCCGCTAGAGGTTCTAACTTCAGA
GGTCCAAGAAGAGAAAGAGAAGAAGTTGATATTGACTGGACTGCTGCAAGAGGTTCCAATTTCCAAGGCT
CTTCCAGACCACCAAGAAGAGAAA
